Addgene plasmid #157674: pET28a-ybbR-His-ELP(MV7E2)3-ddFLN4-SpyCatcher
Purpose: Expression of SpyCatcher with ddFLN4, ELP linker, His6x tag, and ybbR Tag.
Depositing lab: Michael Nash. Depositing organization: University of Basel. Publication: Influence of Fluorination on Single-Molecule Unfolding and Rupture Pathways of a Mechanostable Protein Adhesion Complex. Yang B, Liu H, Liu Z, Doenen R, Nash MA. Nano Lett. 2020 Nov 16. doi: 10.1021/acs.nanolett.0c04178. PubMed 33191756.
Backbone
  Vector backbone: pET28a
  Backbone size w/o insert (bp): 5220
  Total vector size (bp): 6470
  Vector type: Bacterial Expression
Growth in bacteria
  Bacterial resistance: Kanamycin, 50 μg/mL
  Growth temperature: 37°C
  Growth strain: DH5alpha
  Copy number: High Copy
Gene/Insert
  Gene/Insert name: SpyCatcher with ddFLN4, ELP, Histag and ybbR tag
  Insert size (bp): 1251
  Promoter: T7
  Tag / fusion protein: ddFLN4, ELP, Histag and ybbR tag
  Cloning method: Gibson Cloning
  Sequencing primers: 5′ GGTAGCGTTGATACCCTGAGC; 3′ CTTTGTTAGCAGCCGGATCCTTAGATGTGGGCATCACCTTTGG
Terms and licenses: Academic/Nonprofit Terms; Industry Terms: Not Available to Industry
How to cite: pET28a-ybbR-His-ELP(MV7E2)3-ddFLN4-SpyCatcher was a gift from Michael Nash (Addgene plasmid # 157674 ; http://n2t.net/addgene:157674 ; RRID:Addgene_157674)
