[The description below was written by a language model from this plasmid's Addgene catalogue record and pLannotate feature annotations shown in this document.]
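Description:
pET28a-ybbR-His-ELP(MV7E2)3-ddFLN4-SpyCatcher is a bacterial expression plasmid of about 6.5 kb built on the pET28a backbone. It replicates in E. coli from a ColE1/pBR322-type origin; the backbone retains the bom site and the rop gene, although the catalogue lists it as high copy. Selection is by kanamycin through an aph(3')-Ia cassette. An f1 origin is also present, and the short tetracycline-resistance fragments flagged by the annotation are non-functional remnants of the pBR322 lineage.

The roughly 1.25 kb insert, assembled by Gibson cloning, sits between a T7 promoter with an adjacent lac operator and T7 gene 10 ribosome binding site upstream, and the T7 terminator downstream. The plasmid-borne lacI gene keeps the promoter repressed until IPTG is added, so expression requires a host that supplies T7 RNA polymerase. According to the construct name, the encoded fusion reads in order: a ybbR tag (a short peptide substrate for Sfp phosphopantetheinyl transferase, allowing site-specific covalent attachment to coenzyme A-derivatised surfaces), a His6 tag for affinity purification, an elastin-like polypeptide linker, ddFLN4, and SpyCatcher. SpyCatcher forms a spontaneous isopeptide bond with SpyTag-bearing partners. Only the ddFLN4 portion is recognised by the automated annotation, as a fragment of the Dictyostelium discoideum F-actin cross-linking protein abpC; the other modules are not annotated.

The associated publication concerns single-molecule unfolding and rupture of a mechanostable adhesion complex. In such force spectroscopy work this kind of protein typically serves as a handle, with the ELP as a flexible spacer and ddFLN4 as an unfolding fingerprint domain, though the record itself states only that the plasmid is for expression of the fusion.
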