Features (pLannotate 1.2.2; 18 found; start..end, strand, type, name):
      1..19      +  promoter       T7 promoter: promoter for bacteriophage T7 RNA polymerase
     20..44      +  protein_bind   lac operator: The lac repressor binds to the lac operator to inhibit transcription in E. coli. This inhibition can be relieved by adding lactose or isopropyl-β-D-thiogalactopyranoside (IPTG). lac repressor encoded by lacI
     59..81      +  RBS            RBS: efficient ribosome binding site from bacteriophage T7 gene 10 (Olins and Rangwala, 1989)
    674..976     +  CDS            abpC (fragment): GELA_DICDI - Experimental evidence at protein level: Swiss-Prot protein existence level 1. F-actin cross-linking protein. From Dictyostelium discoideum (Slime mold).
   1358..1407    +  CDS            SET1 (fragment): solubility-enhancement tag derived from T7 phage gene 10B
   1415..1462    +  terminator     T7 terminator: transcription terminator for bacteriophage T7 RNA polymerase
   1499..1927    +  rep_origin     f1 ori (sequence partly withheld): f1 bacteriophage origin of replication; arrow indicates direction of (+) strand synthesis
   1980..2037    +  promoter       AmpR promoter (fragment): bla
   2046..2861    -  CDS            KanR: aminoglycoside phosphotransferase; aph(3')-Ia; confers resistance to kanamycin in bacteria or G418 (Geneticin®) in eukaryotes
   2983..3571    +  rep_origin     ori: high-copy-number ColE1/pMB1/pBR322/pUC origin of replication
   3757..3896    -  misc_feature   bom: basis of mobility region from pBR322
   3998..4189    -  CDS            rop: Rop protein, which maintains plasmids at low copy number; rop
   4206..4586    +  CDS            YPB1_ECOLX: Protein predicted: Swiss-Prot protein existence level 4. From Escherichia coli.
   4658..4949    -  CDS            TcR (fragment): tetracycline efflux protein; tet; confers resistance to tetracycline
   4964..4985    -  protein_bind   CAP binding site: CAP binding activates transcription in the presence of cAMP. E. coli catabolite activator protein
   4998..6080    -  CDS            lacI: lac repressor; lacI; The lac repressor binds to the lac operator to inhibit transcription in E. coli. This inhibition can be relieved by adding lactose or isopropyl-β-D-thiogalactopyranoside (IPTG).
   6081..6158    -  promoter       lacI promoter: lacI
   6166..6445    -  CDS            TcR (fragment): tetracycline efflux protein; tet; confers resistance to tetracycline
>Addgene plasmid #157674 | pET28a-ybbR-His-ELP(MV7E2)3-ddFLN4-SpyCatcher | addgene full sequence | sequence record 324208 | Addgene NGS Result
TAATACGACTCACTATAGGGGAATTGTGAGCGGATAACAATTCCCCTGTAGAAATAATTTTGTTTAACTT
TAAGAAGGAGATATACATATGGGTACCGACTCTCTGGAATTCATCGCTTCTAAACTGGCTCATCATCATC
ACCATCACTGGGGATCCGGCCACGGCGTGGGTGTTCCAGGTATGGGTGTGCCTGGTGTTGGTGTTCCTGG
CGTTGGCGTGCCAGGTGTGGGAGTACCAGGCGTAGGCGTTCCCGGTGTAGGCGTGCCTGGCGTCGGTGTA
CCCGGTGTCGGAGTCCCTGGTGAAGGTGTGCCAGGCGAAGGTGTGCCGGGCGTGGGTGTTCCAGGTATGG
GTGTGCCTGGTGTTGGTGTTCCTGGCGTTGGCGTGCCAGGTGTGGGAGTACCAGGCGTAGGCGTTCCCGG
TGTAGGCGTGCCTGGCGTCGGTGTACCCGGTGTCGGAGTCCCTGGTGAAGGTGTGCCAGGCGAAGGTGTG
CCGGGCGTGGGTGTTCCAGGTATGGGTGTGCCTGGTGTTGGTGTTCCTGGCGTTGGCGTGCCAGGTGTGG
GAGTACCAGGCGTAGGCGTTCCCGGTGTAGGCGTGCCTGGCGTCGGTGTACCCGGTGTCGGAGTCCCTGG
TGAAGGTGTGCCAGGCGAAGGTGTGCCGGGCTGGCCGTCAGGTTCTGCTGACCCGGAAAAATCTTACGCT
GAAGGTCCGGGTCTGGACGGTGGTGAATGCTTCCAGCCGTCTAAATTCAAAATCCACGCTGTTGACCCGG
ACGGTGTTCACCGTACCGACGGTGGTGACGGTTTCGTTGTTACCATCGAAGGTCCGGCTCCGGTTGACCC
GGTTATGGTTGACAACGGTGACGGTACCTACGACGTTGAATTCGAACCGAAAGAAGCTGGTGACTACGTT
ATCAACCTGACCCTGGACGGTGACAACGTTAACGGTTTCCCGAAAACCGTTACCGTTAAACCGGCTCCGG
GCTCCGGTTCTGGTTCCGGTAGCGTTGATACCCTGAGCGGTCTGAGCAGCGAACAGGGTCAGAGCGGTGA
TATGACCATTGAAGAAGATAGCGCAACCCACATCAAATTCAGCAAACGTGATGAAGATGGCAAAGAACTG
GCAGGCGCAACCATGGAACTGCGTGATAGCAGCGGTAAAACCATTAGCACCTGGATTAGTGATGGTCAGG
TGAAAGATTTTTATCTGTATCCGGGTAAATATACCTTCGTTGAAACCGCAGCACCGGATGGTTATGAAGT
TGCAACCGCAATTACCTTTACCGTGAATGAACAAGGTCAGGTTACCGTTAATGGTAAAGCAACCAAAGGT
GATGCCCACATCTAACTCGAGGATCCGGCTGCTAACAAAGCCCGAAAGGAAGCTGAGTTGGCTGCTGCCA
CCGCTGAGCAATAACTAGCATAACCCCTTGGGGCCTCTAAACGGGTCTTGAGGGGTTTTTTGCTGAAAGG
AGGAACTATATCCGGATTGGCGAATGGG
[124 nt withheld, positions 1499-1622]
C
[91 nt withheld, positions 1624-1714]
A
[49 nt withheld, positions 1716-1764]
CCTTTGACGTTGGAGTCCACGTTCTTT
[37 nt withheld, positions 1792-1828]
ACCCTATCTCGGTCTATTCTTTTGATTTATAAGGGATTTTGCCGATTTCGGCCTATTGGTTAAAAAATGA
GCTGATTTAACAAAAATTTAACGCGAATTTTAACAAAATATTAACGCTTACAATTTAGGTGGCACTTTTC
GGGGAAATGTGCGCGGAACCCCTATTTGTTTATTTTTCTAAATACATTCAAATATGTATCCGCTCATGAA
TTAATTCTTAGAAAAACTCATCGAGCATCAAATGAAACTGCAATTTATTCATATCAGGATTATCAATACC
ATATTTTTGAAAAAGCCGTTTCTGTAATGAAGGAGAAAACTCACCGAGGCAGTTCCATAGGATGGCAAGA
TCCTGGTATCGGTCTGCGATTCCGACTCGTCCAACATCAATACAACCTATTAATTTCCCCTCGTCAAAAA
TAAGGTTATCAAGTGAGAAATCACCATGAGTGACGACTGAATCCGGTGAGAATGGCAAAAGTTTATGCAT
TTCTTTCCAGACTTGTTCAACAGGCCAGCCATTACGCTCGTCATCAAAATCACTCGCATCAACCAAACCG
TTATTCATTCGTGATTGCGCCTGAGCGAGACGAAATACGCGATCGCTGTTAAAAGGACAATTACAAACAG
GAATCGAATGCAACCGGCGCAGGAACACTGCCAGCGCATCAACAATATTTTCACCTGAATCAGGATATTC
TTCTAATACCTGGAATGCTGTTTTCCCGGGGATCGCAGTGGTGAGTAACCATGCATCATCAGGAGTACGG
ATAAAATGCTTGATGGTCGGAAGAGGCATAAATTCCGTCAGCCAGTTTAGTCTGACCATCTCATCTGTAA
CATCATTGGCAACGCTACCTTTGCCATGTTTCAGAAACAACTCTGGCGCATCGGGCTTCCCATACAATCG
ATAGATTGTCGCACCTGATTGCCCGACATTATCGCGAGCCCATTTATACCCATATAAATCAGCATCCATG
TTGGAATTTAATCGCGGCCTAGAGCAAGACGTTTCCCGTTGAATATGGCTCATAACACCCCTTGTATTAC
TGTTTATGTAAGCAGACAGTTTTATTGTTCATGACCAAAATCCCTTAACGTGAGTTTTCGTTCCACTGAG
CGTCAGACCCCGTAGAAAAGATCAAAGGATCTTCTTGAGATCCTTTTTTTCTGCGCGTAATCTGCTGCTT
GCAAACAAAAAAACCACCGCTACCAGCGGTGGTTTGTTTGCCGGATCAAGAGCTACCAACTCTTTTTCCG
AAGGTAACTGGCTTCAGCAGAGCGCAGATACCAAATACTGTCCTTCTAGTGTAGCCGTAGTTAGGCCACC
ACTTCAAGAACTCTGTAGCACCGCCTACATACCTCGCTCTGCTAATCCTGTTACCAGTGGCTGCTGCCAG
TGGCGATAAGTCGTGTCTTACCGGGTTGGACTCAAGACGATAGTTACCGGATAAGGCGCAGCGGTCGGGC
TGAACGGGGGGTTCGTGCACACAGCCCAGCTTGGAGCGAACGACCTACACCGAACTGAGATACCTACAGC
GTGAGCTATGAGAAAGCGCCACGCTTCCCGAAGGGAGAAAGGCGGACAGGTATCCGGTAAGCGGCAGGGT
CGGAACAGGAGAGCGCACGAGGGAGCTTCCAGGGGGAAACGCCTGGTATCTTTATAGTCCTGTCGGGTTT
CGCCACCTCTGACTTGAGCGTCGATTTTTGTGATGCTCGTCAGGGGGGCGGAGCCTATGGAAAAACGCCA
GCAACGCGGCCTTTTTACGGTTCCTGGCCTTTTGCTGGCCTTTTGCTCACATGTTCTTTCCTGCGTTATC
CCCTGATTCTGTGGATAACCGTATTACCGCCTTTGAGTGAGCTGATACCGCTCGCCGCAGCCGAACGACC
GAGCGCAGCGAGTCAGTGAGCGAGGAAGCGGAAGAGCGCCTGATGCGGTATTTTCTCCTTACGCATCTGT
GCGGTATTTCACACCGCAATGGTGCACTCTCAGTACAATCTGCTCTGATGCCGCATAGTTAAGCCAGTAT
ACACTCCGCTATCGCTACGTGACTGGGTCATGGCTGCGCCCCGACACCCGCCAACACCCGCTGACGCGCC
CTGACGGGCTTGTCTGCTCCCGGCATCCGCTTACAGACAAGCTGTGACCGTCTCCGGGAGCTGCATGTGT
CAGAGGTTTTCACCGTCATCACCGAAACGCGCGAGGCAGCTGCGGTAAAGCTCATCAGCGTGGTCGTGAA
GCGATTCACAGATGTCTGCCTGTTCATCCGCGTCCAGCTCGTTGAGTTTCTCCAGAAGCGTTAATGTCTG
GCTTCTGATAAAGCGGGCCATGTTAAGGGCGGTTTTTTCCTGTTTGGTCACTGATGCCTCCGTGTAAGGG
GGATTTCTGTTCATGGGGGTAATGATACCGATGAAACGAGAGAGGATGCTCACGATACGGGTTACTGATG
ATGAACATGCCCGGTTACTGGAACGTTGTGAGGGTAAACAACTGGCGGTATGGATGCGGCGGGACCAGAG
AAAAATCACTCAGGGTCAATGCCAGCGCTTCGTTAATACAGATGTAGGTGTTCCACAGGGTAGCCAGCAG
CATCCTGCGATGCAGATCCGGAACATAATGGTGCAGGGCGCTGACTTCCGCGTTTCCAGACTTTACGAAA
CACGGAAACCGAAGACCATTCATGTTGTTGCTCAGGTCGCAGACGTTTTGCAGCAGCAGTCGCTTCACGT
TCGCTCGCGTATCGGTGATTCATTCTGCTAACCAGTAAGGCAACCCCGCCAGCCTAGCCGGGTCCTCAAC
GACAGGAGCACGATCATGCGCACCCGTGGGGCCGCCATGCCGGCGATAATGGCCTGCTTCTCGCCGAAAC
GTTTGGTGGCGGGACCAGTGACGAAGGCTTGAGCGAGGGCGTGCAAGATTCCGAATACCGCAAGCGACAG
GCCGATCATCGTCGCGCTCCAGCGAAAGCGGTCCTCGCCGAAAATGACCCAGAGCGCTGCCGGCACCTGT
CCTACGAGTTGCATGATAAAGAAGACAGTCATAAGTGCGGCGACGATAGTCATGCCCCGCGCCCACCGGA
AGGAGCTGACTGGGTTGAAGGCTCTCAAGGGCATCGGTCGAGATCCCGGTGCCTAATGAGTGAGCTAACT
TACATTAATTGCGTTGCGCTCACTGCCCGCTTTCCAGTCGGGAAACCTGTCGTGCCAGCTGCATTAATGA
ATCGGCCAACGCGCGGGGAGAGGCGGTTTGCGTATTGGGCGCCAGGGTGGTTTTTCTTTTCACCAGTGAG
ACGGGCAACAGCTGATTGCCCTTCACCGCCTGGCCCTGAGAGAGTTGCAGCAAGCGGTCCACGCTGGTTT
GCCCCAGCAGGCGAAAATCCTGTTTGATGGTGGTTAACGGCGGGATATAACATGAGCTGTCTTCGGTATC
GTCGTATCCCACTACCGAGATATCCGCACCAACGCGCAGCCCGGACTCGGTAATGGCGCGCATTGCGCCC
AGCGCCATCTGATCGTTGGCAACCAGCATCGCAGTGGGAACGATGCCCTCATTCAGCATTTGCATGGTTT
GTTGAAAACCGGACATGGCACTCCAGTCGCCTTCCCGTTCCGCTATCGGCTGAATTTGATTGCGAGTGAG
ATATTTATGCCAGCCAGCCAGACGCAGACGCGCCGAGACAGAACTTAATGGGCCCGCTAACAGCGCGATT
TGCTGGTGACCCAATGCGACCAGATGCTCCACGCCCAGTCGCGTACCGTCTTCATGGGAGAAAATAATAC
TGTTGATGGGTGTCTGGTCAGAGACATCAAGAAATAACGCCGGAACATTAGTGCAGGCAGCTTCCACAGC
AATGGCATCCTGGTCATCCAGCGGATAGTTAATGATCAGCCCACTGACGCGTTGCGCGAGAAGATTGTGC
ACCGCCGCTTTACAGGCTTCGACGCCGCTTCGTTCTACCATCGACACCACCACGCTGGCACCCAGTTGAT
CGGCGCGAGATTTAATCGCCGCGACAATTTGCGACGGCGCGTGCAGGGCCAGACTGGAGGTGGCAACGCC
AATCAGCAACGACTGTTTGCCCGCCAGTTGTTGTGCCACGCGGTTGGGAATGTAATTCAGCTCCGCCATC
GCCGCTTCCACTTTTTCCCGCGTTTTCGCAGAAACGTGGCTGGCCTGGTTCACCACGCGGGAAACGGTCT
GATAAGAGACACCGGCATACTCTGCGACATCGTATAACGTTACTGGTTTCACATTCACCACCCTGAATTG
ACTCTCTTCCGGGCGCTATCATGCCATACCGCGAAAGGTTTTGCGCCATTCGATGGTGTCCGGGATCTCG
ACGCTCTCCCTTATGCGACTCCTGCATTAGGAAGCAGCCCAGTAGTAGGTTGAGGCCGTTGAGCACCGCC
GCCGCAAGGAATGGTGCATGCAAGGAGATGGCGCCCAACAGTCCCCCGGCCACGGGGCCTGCCACCATAC
CCACGCCGAAACAAGCGCTCATGAGCCCGAAGTGGCGAGCCCGATCTTCCCCATCGGTGATGTCGGCGAT
ATAGGCGCCAGCAACCGCACCTGTGGCGCCGGTGATGCCGGCCACGATGCGTCCGGCGTAGAGGATCGAG
ATCTCGATCCCGCGAAAT
